>Addgene plasmid #103278 | LSB-hsa-miR-181b-5p | depositor full sequence | sequence record 195605 | Full Sequence
AATTGAGGGGATAACGCAGGAAAGAACATGTGAGCAAAAGGCCAGCAAAAGGCCAGGAACCGTAAAAAGG
CCGCGTTGCTGGCGTTTTTCCATAGGCTCCGCCCCCCTGACGAGCATCACAAAAATCGACGCTCAAGTCA
GAGGTGGCGAAACCCGACAGGACTATAAAGATACCAGGCGTTTCCCCCTGGAAGCTCCCTCGTGCGCTCT
CCTGTTCCGACCCTGCCGCTTACCGGATACCTGTCCGCCTTTCTCCCTTCGGGAAGCGTGGCGCTTTCTC
ATAGCTCACGCTGTAGGTATCTCAGTTCGGTGTAGGTCGTTCGCTCCAAGCTGGGCTGTGTGCACGAACC
CCCCGTTCAGCCCGACCGCTGCGCCTTATCCGGTAACTATCGTCTTGAGTCCAACCCGGTAAGACACGAC
TTATCGCCACTGGCAGCAGCCACTGGTAACAGGATTAGCAGAGCGAGGTATGTAGGCGGTGCTACAGAGT
TCTTGAAGTGGTGGCCTAACTACGGCTACACTAGAAGAACAGTATTTGGTATCTGCGCTCTGCTGAAGCC
AGTTACCTTCGGAAAAAGAGTTGGTAGCTCTTGATCCGGCAAACAAACCACCGCTGGTAGCGGTGGTTTT
TTTGTTTGCAAGCAGCAGATTACGCGCAGAAAAAAAGGATCTCAAGAAGATCCTTTGATCTTTTCTACGG
GGTCTGACGCTCAGTGGAACGAAAACTCACGTTAAGGGATTTTGGTCATGAGATTATCAAAAAGGATCTT
CACCTAGATCCTTTTAAATTAAAAATGAAGTTTTAAATCAATCTAAAGTATATATGAGTAAACTTGGTCT
GACAGTTACCAATGCTTAATCAGTGAGGCACCTATCTCAGCGATCTGTCTATTTCGTTCATCCATAGTTG
CCTGACTCCCCGTCGTGTAGATAACTACGATACGGGAGGGCTTACCATCTGGCCCCAGTGCTGCAATGAT
ACCGCGAGAACCACGCTCACCGGCTCCAGATTTATCAGCAATAAACCAGCCAGCCGGAAGGGCCGAGCGC
AGAAGTGGTCCTGCAACTTTATCCGCCTCCATCCAGTCTATTAATTGTTGCCGGGAAGCTAGAGTAAGTA
GTTCGCCAGTTAATAGTTTGCGCAACGTTGTTGCCATTGCTACAGGCATCGTGGTGTCACGCTCGTCGTT
TGGTATGGCTTCATTCAGCTCCGGTTCCCAACGATCAAGGCGAGTTACATGATCCCCCATGTTGTGCAAA
AAAGCGGTTAGCTCCTTCGGTCCTCCGATCGTTGTCAGAAGTAAGTTGGCCGCAGTGTTATCACTCATGG
TTATGGCAGCACTGCATAATTCTCTTACTGTCATGCCATCCGTAAGATGCTTTTCTGTGACTGGTGAGTA
CTCAACCAAGTCATTCTGAGAATAGTGTATGCGGCGACCGAGTTGCTCTTGCCCGGCGTCAATACGGGAT
AATACCGCGCCACATAGCAGAACTTTAAAAGTGCTCATCATTGGAAAACGTTCTTCGGGGCGAAAACTCT
CAAGGATCTTACCGCTGTTGAGATCCAGTTCGATGTAACCCACTCGTGCACCCAACTGATCTTCAGCATC
TTTTACTTTCACCAGCGTTTCTGGGTGAGCAAAAACAGGAAGGCAAAATGCCGCAAAAAAGGGAATAAGG
GCGACACGGAAATGTTGAATACTCATACTCTTCCTTTTTCAATATTATTGAAGCATTTATCAGGGTTATT
GTCTCATGAGCGGATACATATTTGAATGTAGCTCCGAATTTCTCGAGGGCTTGTCGACGACGGCGGTCTC
CGTCGTCAGGATCATGAATTCGACCCGCCTGCCACCATGACCGAGTACAAGCCCACGGTGCGCCTCGCCA
CCCGCGACGACGTCCCCCGGGCCGTACGCACCCTCGCCGCCGCGTTCGCCGACTACCCCGCCACGCGCCA
CACCGTCGACCCGGACCGCCACATCGAGCGGGTCACCGAGCTGCAAGAACTCTTCCTCACGCGCGTCGGG
CTCGACATCGGCAAGGTGTGGGTCGCGGACGACGGCGCCGCGGTGGCGGTCTGGACCACGCCGGAGAGCG
TCGAAGCGGGGGCGGTGTTCGCCGAGATCGGCCCGCGCATGGCCGAGTTGAGCGGTTCCCGGCTGGCCGC
GCAGCAACAGATGGAAGGCCTCCTGGCGCCGCACCGGCCCAAGGAGCCCGCGTGGTTCCTGGCCACCGTC
GGCGTCTCGCCCGACCACCAGGGCAAGGGTCTGGGCAGCGCCGTCGTGCTCCCCGGAGTGGAGGCGGCCG
AGCGCGCCGGGGTGCCCGCCTTCCTGGAGACATCCGCGCCCCGCAACCTCCCCTTCTACGAGCGGCTCGG
CTTCACCGTCACCGCCGACGTCGAGGTGCCCGAAGGACCGCGCACCTGGTGCATGACCCGCAAGCCCGGT
GCCTGATACGCGTGAATTCACTCCTCAGGTGCAGGCTGCCTATCAGAAGGTGGTGGCTGGTGTGGCCAAT
GCCCTGGCTCACAAATACCACTGAGATCTTTTTCCCTCTGCCAAAAATTATGGGGACATCATGAAGCCCC
TTGAGCATCTGACTTCTGGCTAATAAAGGAAATTTATTTTCATTGCAATAGTGTGTTGGAATTTTTTGTG
TCTCTCACTCGGAAGGACATATGGGAGGGCAAATCATTTAAAACATCAGAATGAGTATTTGGTTTAGAGT
TTGGCAACATATGCCCATATGCTGGCTGCCATGAACAAAGGTTGGCTATAAAGAGGTCATCAGTATATGA
AACAGCCCCCTGCTGTCCATTCCTTATTCCATAGAAAAGCCTTGACTTGAGGTTAGATTTTTTTTATATT
TTGTTTTGTGTTATTTTTTTCTTTAACATCCCTAAAATTTTCCTTACATGTTTTACTAGCCAGATTTTTC
CTCCTCTCCTGACTACTCCCAGTCATAGCTGTCCCTCTTCTCTTATGGAGATCCCTCGACCTGCAGCCCA
AGCTTGAATTCTCTAGAATTACCCTGTTATCCCTATGCTTGGTTTACCGAGCTCTTATTGGTTTTCAAAC
TTCATTGACTGTGCCCAACGCGCCTGGGAGCTCACGGGGACAGCCCCCCCCCAAAGCCCCCAGGGATGTA
ATTACGTCCCTCCCCCGCTAGGGGGCAGCAGCGAGCCGCCCGGGGCTCCGCTCCGGTCCGGCGCTCCCCC
CGCATCCCCGAGCCGGCAGCGTGCGGGGACAGCCCGGGCACGGGGAAGGTGGCACGGGATCGCTTTCCTC
TGAACGCTTCTCGCTGCTCTTTGAGCCTGCAGACACCTGGGGGGATACGGGGAAAAAGCTAGGCTGAAAG
ACCGGTTCTTAGAATGACACGCGCCTGGGAGCTCACGGGGACAGCCCCCCCCCAAAGCCCCCAGGGATGT
AATTACGTCCCTCCCCCGCTAGGGGGCAGCAGCGAGCCGCCCGGGGCTCCGCTCCGGTCCGGCGCTCCCC
CCGCATCCCCGAGCCGGCAGCGTGCGGGGACAGCCCGGGCACGGGGAAGGTGGCACGGGATCGCTTTCCT
CTGAACGCTTCTCGCTGCTCTTTGAGCCTGCAGACACCTGGGGGGATACGGGGAAAAAGCTAACTTCTGA
GACGACAACTTTGTATAGAAAAGTTGGCTCCGAATTCGCCCTTGACAGCAGAGATCCAGTTTGGTTAATT
AATTGGCTCCGGTGCCCGTCAGTGGGCAGAGCGCACATCGCCCACAGTCCCCGAGAAGTTGTGGGGAGGG
GTCGGCAATTGAACCGGTGCCTAGAGAAGGTGGCGCGGGGTAAACTGGGAAAGTGATGTCGTGTACTGGC
TCCGCCTTTTTCCCGAGGGTGGGGGAGAACCGTATATAAGTGCAGTAGTCGCCGTGAACGTTCTTTTTCG
CAACGGGTTTGCCGCCAGAACACAGGTAAGTGCCGTGTGTGGTTCCCGCGGGCCTGGCCTCTTTACGGGT
TATGGCCCTTGCGTGCCTTGAATTACTTCCACCTGGCTGCAGTACGTGATTCTTGATCCCGAGCTTCGGG
TTGGAAGTGGGTGGGAGAGTTCGAGGCCTTGCGCTTAAGGAGCCCCTTCGCCTCGTGCTTGAGTTGAGGC
CTGGCCTGGGCGCTGGGGCCGCCGCGTGCGAATCTGGTGGCACCTTCGCGCCTGTCTCGCTGCTTTCGAT
AAGTCTCTAGCCATTTAAAATTTTTGATGACCTGCTGCGACGCTTTTTTTCTGGCAAGATAGTCTTGTAA
ATGCGGGCCAAGATCTGCACACTGGTATTTCGGTTTTTGGGGCCGCGGGCGGCGACGGGGCCCGTGCGTC
CCAGCGCACATGTTCGGCGAGGCGGGGCCTGCGAGCGCGGCCACCGAGAATCGGACGGGGGTAGTCTCAA
GCTGGCCGGCCTGCTCTGGTGCCTGGCCTCGCGCCGCCGTGTATCGCCCCGCCCTGGGCGGCAAGGCTGG
CCCGGTCGGCACCAGTTGCGTGAGCGGAAAGATGGCCGCTTCCCGGCCCTGCTGCAGGGAGCTCAAAATG
GAGGACGCGGCGCTCGGGAGAGCGGGCGGGTGAGTCACCCACACAAAGGAAAAGGGCCTTTCCGTCCTCA
GCCGTCGCTTCATGTGACTCCACGGAGTACCGGGCGCCGTCCAGGCACCTCGATTAGTTCTCGAGCTTTT
GGAGTACGTCGTCTTTAGGTTGGGGGGAGGGGTTTTATGCGATGGAGTTTCCCCACACTGAGTGGGTGGA
GACTGAAGTTAGGCCAGCTTGGCACTTGATGTAATTCTCCTTGGAATTTGCCCTTTTTGAGTTTGGATCT
TGGTTCATTCTCAAGCCTCAGACAGTGGTTCAAAGTTTTTTTCTTCCATTTCAGGTGTCGTGAGAAGGGC
GAATTCGACCCAAGTTTGTACAAAAAAGCAGGCTGGATCCAGGTGCCACCATGGTGAGCGAGCTGATTAA
GGAGAACATGCACATGAAGCTGTACATGGAGGGCACCGTGAACAACCACCACTTCAAGTGCACATCCGAG
GGCGAAGGCAAGCCCTACGAGGGCACCCAGACCATGAGAATCAAGGCGGTCGAGGGCGGCCCTCTCCCCT
TCGCCTTCGACATCCTGGCTACCAGCTTCATGTACGGCAGCAAAACCTTCATCAACCACACCCAGGGCAT
CCCCGACTTCTTTAAGCAGTCCTTCCCCGAGGGCTTCACATGGGAGAGAGTCACCACATACGAAGATGGG
GGCGTGCTGACCGCTACCCAGGACACCAGCCTCCAGGACGGCTGCCTCATCTACAACGTCAAGATCAGAG
GGGTGAACTTCCCATCCAACGGCCCTGTGATGCAGAAGAAAACACTCGGCTGGGAGGCCTCCACCGAGAC
ACTGTACCCCGCTGACGGCGGCCTGGAAGGCAGAGCCGACATGGCCCTGAAGCTCGTGGGCGGGGGCCAC
CTGATCTGCAACCTTAAGACCACATACAGATCCAAGAAACCCGCTAAGAACCTCAAGATGCCCGGCGTCT
ACTATGTGGACAGGAGACTGGAAAGAATCAAGGAGGCCGACAAAGAGACATACGTCGAGCAGCACGAGGT
GGCTGTGGCCAGATACTGCGACCTCCCTAGCAAACTGGGGCACAAACTTAATTGAGAATTCTACCACCCA
GCTTTCTTGTACAAAGTGGTACGTCTCAAGACCAGAGGTCTCTGCTTGAGGTTAAACCCACCGACAGCAA
TGAATGTTACCCACCGACAGCAATGAATGTTACCCACCGACAGCAATGAATGTTACCCACCGACAGCAAT
GAATGTTCAACCAGAAGAGACCTGTGCTTCACTCCTCAGGTGCAGGCTGCCTATCAGAAGGTGGTGGCTG
GTGTGGCCAATGCCCTGGCTCACAAATACCACTGAGATCTTTTTCCCTCTGCCAAAAATTATGGGGACAT
CATGAAGCCCCTTGAGCATCTGACTTCTGGCTAATAAAGGAAATTTATTTTCATTGCAATAGTGTGTTGG
AATTTTTTGTGTCTCTCACTCGGAAGGACATATGGGAGGGCAAATCATTTAAAACATCAGAATGAGTATT
TGGTTTAGAGTTTGGCAACATATGCCCATATGCTGGCTGCCATGAACAAAGGTTGGCTATAAAGAGGTCA
TCAGTATATGAAACAGCCCCCTGCTGTCCATTCCTTATTCCATAGAAAAGCCTTGACTTGAGGTTAGATT
TTTTTTATATTTTGTTTTGTGTTATTTTTTTCTTTAACATCCCTAAAATTTTCCTTACATGTTTTACTAG
CCAGATTTTTCCTCCTCTCCTGACTACTCCCAGTCATAGCTGTCCCTCTTCTCTTATGGAGATCCCGAGC
GGTGCGTTTTTATGCTTGTAGTATTGTATAATGTTTTTAAGATCCAAGCTTCTGACCTCTTCTCTTCCTC
CCACAGGGCCTCGAGACAATTGCATCGATGGTACCAGTGAAAGTCTGCAATGAATTCGAGTTGGCGCGCC
TGTCATTCTAAATCTCTCTTTCAGCCTAAAGCTTTTTCCCCGTATCCCCCCAGGTGTCTGCAGGCTCAAA
GAGCAGCGAGAAGCGTTCAGAGGAAAGCGATCCCGTGCCACCTTCCCCGTGCCCGGGCTGTCCCCGCACG
CTGCCGGCTCGGGGATGCGGGGGGAGCGCCGGACCGGAGCGGAGCCCCGGGCGGCTCGCTGCTGCCCCCT
AGCGGGGGAGGGACGTAATTACATCCCTGGGGGCTTTGGGAGGGGGCTGTCCCCGTGAGCTCCCAGGCGC
GCCTGTCATTCTAAATCTCTCTTTCAGCCTAAAGCTTTTTCCCCGTATCCCCCCAGGTGTCTGCAGGCTC
AAAGAGCAGCGAGAAGCGTTCAGAGGAAAGCGATCCCGTGCCACCTTCCCCGTGCCCGGGCTGTCCCCGC
ACGCTGCCGGCTCGGGGATGCGGGGGGAGCGCCGGACCGGAGCGGAGCCCCGGGCGGCTCGCTGCTGCCC
CCTAGCGGGGGAGGGACGTAATTACATCCCTGGGGGCTTTGGGGGGGGGCTGTCCCCGTGAGCTCCCAGG
CGCGCCAACTCGGTACCGTATCGATGTCGACGTTAACGCTAGTGATATCAACTTTGTATAGAAAAGTTGG
CTCCGAATTCGCCCTTGACAGCAGAGATCCAGTTTGGTTAATTAATTGGCTCCGGTGCCCGTCAGTGGGC
AGAGCGCACATCGCCCACAGTCCCCGAGAAGTTGTGGGGAGGGGTCGGCAATTGAACCGGTGCCTAGAGA
AGGTGGCGCGGGGTAAACTGGGAAAGTGATGTCGTGTACTGGCTCCGCCTTTTTCCCGAGGGTGGGGGAG
AACCGTATATAAGTGCAGTAGTCGCCGTGAACGTTCTTTTTCGCAACGGGTTTGCCGCCAGAACACAGGT
AAGTGCCGTGTGTGGTTCCCGCGGGCCTGGCCTCTTTACGGGTTATGGCCCTTGCGTGCCTTGAATTACT
TCCACCTGGCTGCAGTACGTGATTCTTGATCCCGAGCTTCGGGTTGGAAGTGGGTGGGAGAGTTCGAGGC
CTTGCGCTTAAGGAGCCCCTTCGCCTCGTGCTTGAGTTGAGGCCTGGCCTGGGCGCTGGGGCCGCCGCGT
GCGAATCTGGTGGCACCTTCGCGCCTGTCTCGCTGCTTTCGATAAGTCTCTAGCCATTTAAAATTTTTGA
TGACCTGCTGCGACGCTTTTTTTCTGGCAAGATAGTCTTGTAAATGCGGGCCAAGATCTGCACACTGGTA
TTTCGGTTTTTGGGGCCGCGGGCGGCGACGGGGCCCGTGCGTCCCAGCGCACATGTTCGGCGAGGCGGGG
CCTGCGAGCGCGGCCACCGAGAATCGGACGGGGGTAGTCTCAAGCTGGCCGGCCTGCTCTGGTGCCTGGC
CTCGCGCCGCCGTGTATCGCCCCGCCCTGGGCGGCAAGGCTGGCCCGGTCGGCACCAGTTGCGTGAGCGG
AAAGATGGCCGCTTCCCGGCCCTGCTGCAGGGAGCTCAAAATGGAGGACGCGGCGCTCGGGAGAGCGGGC
GGGTGAGTCACCCACACAAAGGAAAAGGGCCTTTCCGTCCTCAGCCGTCGCTTCATGTGACTCCACGGAG
TACCGGGCGCCGTCCAGGCACCTCGATTAGTTCTCGAGCTTTTGGAGTACGTCGTCTTTAGGTTGGGGGG
AGGGGTTTTATGCGATGGAGTTTCCCCACACTGAGTGGGTGGAGACTGAAGTTAGGCCAGCTTGGCACTT
GATGTAATTCTCCTTGGAATTTGCCCTTTTTGAGTTTGGATCTTGGTTCATTCTCAAGCCTCAGACAGTG
GTTCAAAGTTTTTTTCTTCCATTTCAGGTGTCGTGAGAAGGGCGAATTCGACCCAAGTTTGTACAAAAAA
GCAGGCTCGCCACCATGGTGAGCAAGGGCGAGGAGCTGTTCACCGGGGTGGTGCCCATCCTGGTCGAGCT
GGACGGCGACGTAAACGGCCACAAGTTCAGCGTGAGGGGCGAGGGCGAGGGCGATGCCACCAACGGCAAG
CTGACCCTGAAGTTCATCTGCACCACCGGCAAGCTGCCCGTGCCCTGGCCCACCCTCGTGACCACCCTGA
GCCACGGCGTGCAGTGCTTCGCCCGCTACCCCGACCACATGAAGCAGCACGACTTCTTCAAGTCCGCCAT
GCCCGAAGGCTACGTCCAGGAGCGCACCATCTTCTTCAAGGACGACGGCACCTACAAGACCCGCGCCGAG
GTGAAGTTCGAGGGCGACACCCTAGTGAACCGCATCGAGCTGAAGGGCGTCGACTTCAAGGAGGACGGCA
ACATCCTGGGGCACAAGCTGGAGTACAACTTCAACAGCCACAACATCTATATCATGGCCGTCAAGCAGAA
GAACGGCATCAAGGTGAACTTCAAGATCCGCCACAACGTGGAGGACGGCAGCGTGCAGCTCGCCGACCAC
TACCAGCAGAACACCCCCATCGGCGACGGCCCCGTGCTGCTGCCCGACAGCCACTACCTGAGCACCCAGT
CCGTGCTGAGCAAAGACCCCAACGAGAAGCGCGATCACATGGTCCTGCTGGAGTTCCGCACCGCCGCCGG
GATCACTCTCGGCATGGACGAGCTGTACAAGTAATACCACCCAGCTTTCTTGTACAAAGTGGTACGCGTG
AATTCACTCCTCAGGTGCAGGCTGCCTATCAGAAGGTGGTGGCTGGTGTGGCCAATGCCCTGGCTCACAA
ATACCACTGAGATCTTTTTCCCTCTGCCAAAAATTATGGGGACATCATGAAGCCCCTTGAGCATCTGACT
TCTGGCTAATAAAGGAAATTTATTTTCATTGCAATAGTGTGTTGGAATTTTTTGTGTCTCTCACTCGGAA
GGACATATGGGAGGGCAAATCATTTAAAACATCAGAATGAGTATTTGGTTTAGAGTTTGGCAACATATGC
CCATATGCTGGCTGCCATGAACAAAGGTTGGCTATAAAGAGGTCATCAGTATATGAAACAGCCCCCTGCT
GTCCATTCCTTATTCCATAGAAAAGCCTTGACTTGAGGTTAGATTTTTTTTATATTTTGTTTTGTGTTAT
TTTTTTCTTTAACATCCCTAAAATTTTCCTTACATGTTTTACTAGCCAGATTTTTCCTCCTCTCCTGACT
ACTCCCAGTCATAGCTGTCCCTCTTCTCTTATGGAGATCCCTCGACCTGCAGCCCAAGCTTGGCGTAATC
ATGGTCATAGCTGTTTCCTGTGTGAAATTGTTATCCGCTCACAATTCCACACAACATACGAGCCGGAAGC
ATAAAGTGTAAAGCCTGGGGTGCCTAATGAGTGAGCTAACTCACATTAATTGCGTTGCGCTCACTGCCCG
CTTTCCAGTCGGGAAACCTGTCGTGCCAGCGGATCGACAGTACTAAGCTTGGTCTAATACCCAATCTCTC
GTCTTATCCAGATGTTTTATACGCCTCTGGCCCGTGTCTCAAAATCTCTGATGTTACATTGCACAAGATA
AAATAATATCATCATGAACAATAAAACTGTCTGCTTACATAAACAGTAATACAAGGGGTGTTATGAGCCA
TATTCAACGGGAAACGTCGAGGCCGCGATTAAATTCCAACATGGATGCTGATTTATATGGGTATAAATGG
GCTCGCGATAATGTCGGGCAATCAGGTGCGACAATCTATCGCTTGTATGGGAAGCCCGATGCGCCAGAGT
TGTTTCTGAAACATGGCAAAGGTAGCGTTGCCAATGATGTTACAGATGAGATGGTCAGACTAAACTGGCT
GACGGAATTTATGCCTCTTCCGACCATCAAGCATTTTATCCGTACTCCTGATGATGCATGGTTACTCACC
ACTGCGATCCCCGGAAAAACAGCATTCCAGGTATTAGAAGAATATCCTGATTCAGGTGAAAATATTGTTG
ATGCGCTGGCAGTGTTCCTGCGCCGGTTGCATTCGATTCCTGTTTGTAATTGTCCTTTTAACAGCGATCG
CGTATTTCGTCTCGCTCAGGCGCAATCACGAATGAATAACGGTTTGGTTGATGCGAGTGATTTTGATGAC
GAGCGTAATGGCTGGCCTGTTGAACAAGTCTGGAAAGAAATGCATAAACTTTTGCCATTCTCACCGGATT
CAGTCGTCACTCATGGTGATTTCTCACTTGATAACCTTATTTTTGACGAGGGGAAATTAATAGGTTGTAT
TGATGTTGGACGAGTCGGAATCGCAGACCGATACCAGGATCTTGCCATCCTATGGAACTGCCTCGGTGAG
TTTTCTCCTTCATTACAGAAACGGCTTTTTCAAAAATATGGTATTGATAATCCTGATATGAATAAATTGC
AGTTTCATTTGATGCTCGATGAGTTTTTCTAATCAGAATTGGTTAATTGGTTGTAACACTGGCAGAGCAT
TACGCTGACTTGACGGGACGGCGCAAGCTCATGACCAAAATCCCTTAACGTGAGTTACGCGTCGTTCCAC
TGAGCGTCAGAGGTATCACTAGTATTACAGAGGTAAGTTATAACAGTCGCCTAACCC
Features (pLannotate 1.2.2; 28 found; start..end, strand, type, name):
     87..675     -  rep_origin     ori: high-copy-number ColE1/pMB1/pBR322/pUC origin of replication
    846..1706    -  CDS            AmpR: β-lactamase; bla; confers resistance to ampicillin, carbenicillin, and related antibiotics
   1707..1778    -  promoter       AmpR promoter: bla
   1857..2456    +  CDS            PuroR: puromycin N-acetyltransferase; pac from Streptomyces alboniger; confers resistance to puromycin
   2461..2541    +  CDS            HBB (fragment): HBB_PONPY - Experimental evidence at transcript level: Swiss-Prot protein existence level 2. Involved in oxygen transport from the lung to the various peripheral tissues. From Pongo pygmaeus (Bornean orangutan).
   2612..2667    +  polyA_signal   β-globin poly(A) signal: rabbit β-globin polyadenylation signal (Gil and Proudfoot, 1987)
   3646..3666    +  protein_bind   attB4: mutant version of attB; core recombination site for the Gateway® BP reaction BP Clonase™
   3734..3945    +  promoter       EF-1α core promoter: core promoter for human elongation factor EF-1α
   3946..4884    +  intron         EF-1α intron A: intron upstream of the start codon of human EF-1α
   4911..4931    +  protein_bind   attB1: mutant version of attB; core recombination site for the Gateway® BP reaction BP Clonase™
   4951..5646    +  CDS            mKate2: mKate2 is a basic (constitutively fluorescent) red fluorescent protein published in 2009, derived from Entacmaea quadricolor. It is reported to be a rapidly-maturing monomer with moderate acid sensitivity.
   5666..5690    -  protein_bind   attB2: mutant version of attB; recombination site for the Gateway® BP reaction BP Clonase™
   5838..5912    +  CDS            HBB (fragment): HBB_PONPY - Experimental evidence at transcript level: Swiss-Prot protein existence level 2. Involved in oxygen transport from the lung to the various peripheral tissues. From Pongo pygmaeus (Bornean orangutan).
   5983..6038    +  polyA_signal   β-globin poly(A) signal: rabbit β-globin polyadenylation signal (Gil and Proudfoot, 1987)
   6422..6447    +  misc_feature   SA: splice acceptor site
   7119..7139    +  protein_bind   attB4: mutant version of attB; core recombination site for the Gateway® BP reaction BP Clonase™
   7207..7418    +  promoter       EF-1α core promoter: core promoter for human elongation factor EF-1α
   7419..8357    +  intron         EF-1α intron A: intron upstream of the start codon of human EF-1α
   8384..8404    +  protein_bind   attB1: mutant version of attB; core recombination site for the Gateway® BP reaction BP Clonase™
   8415..9131    +  CDS            EBFP2: EBFP2 is a basic (constitutively fluorescent) blue fluorescent protein published in 2007, derived from Aequorea victoria. It is reported to be a rapidly-maturing monomer with moderate acid sensitivity.
   9139..9163    -  protein_bind   attB2: mutant version of attB; recombination site for the Gateway® BP reaction BP Clonase™
   9167..9247    +  CDS            HBB (fragment): HBB_PONPY - Experimental evidence at transcript level: Swiss-Prot protein existence level 2. Involved in oxygen transport from the lung to the various peripheral tissues. From Pongo pygmaeus (Bornean orangutan).
   9318..9373    +  polyA_signal   β-globin poly(A) signal: rabbit β-globin polyadenylation signal (Gil and Proudfoot, 1987)
   9756..9778    -  protein_bind   lac operator (fragment): The lac repressor binds to the lac operator to inhibit transcription in E. coli. This inhibition can be relieved by adding lactose or isopropyl-β-D-thiogalactopyranoside (IPTG). lac repressor encoded by lacI
   9782..9812    -  promoter       lac promoter: promoter for the E. coli lac operon
   9827..9848    -  protein_bind   CAP binding site: CAP binding activates transcription in the presence of cAMP. E. coli catabolite activator protein
   9861..9900    -  CDS            lacI (fragment): lac repressor; lacI; The lac repressor binds to the lac operator to inhibit transcription in E. coli. This inhibition can be relieved by adding lactose or isopropyl-β-D-thiogalactopyranoside (IPTG).
  10073..10882   +  CDS            KanR: aminoglycoside phosphotransferase; aph(3')-Ia; confers resistance to kanamycin in bacteria or G418 (Geneticin®) in eukaryotes
