[The description below was written by a language model from this plasmid's Addgene catalogue record and pLannotate feature annotations shown in this document.]
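Description:
LSB-hsa-miR-181b-5p is a mammalian expression plasmid of about 11 kb, built on the Low Sensor Backbone (LSB) as a two-colour fluorescent sensor of microRNA activity. It is propagated in E. coli from a high-copy ColE1/pUC-type origin and carries both a β-lactamase gene and an aph(3')-Ia kanamycin resistance gene, matching the dual ampicillin and kanamycin selection listed. A puromycin N-acetyltransferase coding sequence followed by a rabbit β-globin polyadenylation signal allows puromycin selection in mammalian cells. No promoter for it is annotated in the feature table.

The payload consists of two parallel transcription units. Each is driven by the human EF-1α core promoter with its intron A and terminated by a β-globin poly(A) signal. The parts are flanked by Gateway attB4, attB1 and attB2 sites, which probably reflect how the units were assembled. One unit expresses the red fluorescent protein mKate2, whose 3' UTR carries the target site for human miR-181b-5p. This target is not separately annotated, but the gap between attB2 and the β-globin sequences downstream of mKate2 is consistent with that position. The other unit expresses the blue protein EBFP2 without a miRNA target and serves as an internal reference for plasmid dose and expression. When miR-181b-5p is active in transfected cells, mKate2 output falls relative to EBFP2, so the red-to-blue ratio gives a per-cell readout of miRNA activity.

The depositor notes that the repeated poly(A) elements make the plasmid inherently unstable. The physical plasmid also differs slightly from the deposited sequence, with 10 bp insertions flanking the puromycin coding region that do not affect selection.
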