Addgene plasmid #103278: LSB-hsa-miR-181b-5p
Purpose: Used to sense miRNA activity using fluorescence based tools. hsa-miR-181b-5p target in 3' UTR of of mKate. miRNA activity can be measured by the repression of mKate2 relative to EBFP2 fluorescent proteins . Plasmid is inherently unstable; please see Depositor Comments
Depositing lab: Ron Weiss. Depositing organization: Massachusetts Institute of Technology. Publication: A mixed antagonistic/synergistic miRNA repression model enables accurate predictions of multi-input miRNA sensor activity. Gam JJ, Babb J, Weiss R. Nat Commun. 2018 Jun 22;9(1):2430. doi: 10.1038/s41467-018-04575-0. PubMed 29934631.
Backbone
  Vector backbone: Low Sensor Backbone (LSB)
  Vector type: Mammalian Expression, Synthetic Biology
Growth in bacteria
  Bacterial resistance: Ampicillin and Kanamycin, 100 & 50 μg/mL
  Growth temperature: 30°C
  Growth strain: NEB Stable
  Copy number: High Copy
Gene/Insert
  Gene/Insert name: hsa-miR-181b-5p target
  Species: H. sapiens (human)
  Promoter: EF-1a
  Cloning method: Gibson Cloning
Terms and licenses: Academic/Nonprofit Terms; Industry Terms: Not Available to Industry
Depositor comments: Please note that this plasmid is inherently unstable due to a repeating poly A element. We recommend performing a diagnostic digest on multiple colonies upon receipt. The depositors would like to note the presence of several discrepancies between the depositor sequence and physical plasmid sequence. In particular, the sequences upstream and downstream of the puromycin coding region have 10 bp insertions which do not affect the ability to perform puromycin selection. The sequences for those regions within the physical plasmids are as follows: Upstream of Puro: GAATTCGACCGCCTGTCTCAAGGTGCCACC; Downstream of Puro: GCTTTGAGACTACGCGTGAATTCACTCCTC.
How to cite: LSB-hsa-miR-181b-5p was a gift from Ron Weiss (Addgene plasmid # 103278 ; http://n2t.net/addgene:103278 ; RRID:Addgene_103278)
