>Addgene plasmid #103278 | LSB-hsa-miR-181b-5p | depositor partial sequence | sequence record 195606 | hsa-miR-181b-5p target
ACCCACCGACAGCAATGAATGTT
