>Addgene plasmid #103278 | LSB-hsa-miR-181b-5p | addgene partial sequence | sequence record 270231 | mKate2-F 5'-ACCCGCTAAGAACCTCAAGA-3'
TCAAGGAGGCCGACAAAGAGACATACGTCGAGCAGCACGAGGTGGCTGTGGCCAGATACTGCGACCTCCC
TAGCAAACTGGGGCACAAACTTAATTGAGAATTCTACCACCCAGCTTTCTTGTACAAAGTGGTACGTCTC
AAGACCAGAGGTCTCTGCTTGAGGTTAAACCCACCGACAGCAATGAATGTTACCCACCGACAGCAATGAA
TGTTACCCACCGACAGCAATGAATGTTACCCACCGACAGCAATGAATGTTCAACCAGAAGAGACCTGTGC
TTCACTCCTCAGGTGCAGGCTGCCTATCAGAAGGTGGTGGCTGGTGTGGCCAATGCCCTGGCTCACAAAT
ACCACTGAGATCTTTTTCCCTCTGCCAAAAATTATGGGGACATCATGAAGCCCCTTGAGCATCTGACTTC
TGGCTAATAAAGGAAATTTATTTTCATTGCAATAGTGTGTTGGAATTTTTTGTGTCTCTCACTCGGAAGG
ACATATGGGAGGGCAAATCATTTAAAACATCAGAATGAGTATTTGGTTTAGAGTTTGGCAACATATGCCC
ATATGCTGGCTGCCATGAACAAAGGTTGGCTATAAAGAGGTCATCAGTATATGAAACAGCCCCCTGCTGT
CCATTCCTTATTCCATAGAAAAGCCTTGACTTGAGGTTAGA
